>Addgene plasmid #81658 | pDONR223_VHL_p.H115Y | addgene full sequence | sequence record 166491 | Addgene NGS Result
AAGATCAAAGGATCTTCTTGAGATCCTTTTTTTCTGCGCGTAATCTGCTGCTTGCAAACAAAAAAACCAC
CGCTACCAGCGGTGGTTTGTTTGCCGGATCAAGAGCTACCAACTCTTTTTCCGAAGGTAACTGGCTTCAG
CAGAGCGCAGATACCAAATACTGTTCTTCTAGTGTAGCCGTAGTTAGGCCACCACTTCAAGAACTCTGTA
GCACCGCCTACATACCTCGCTCTGCTAATCCTGTTACCAGTGGCTGCTGCCAGTGGCGATAAGTCGTGTC
TTACCGGGTTGGACTCAAGACGATAGTTACCGGATAAGGCGCAGCGGTCGGGCTGAACGGGGGGTTCGTG
CACACAGCCCAGCTTGGAGCGAACGACCTACACCGAACTGAGATACCTACAGCGTGAGCTATGAGAAAGC
GCCACGCTTCCCGAAGGGAGAAAGGCGGACAGGTATCCGGTAAGCGGCAGGGTCGGAACAGGAGAGCGCA
CGAGGGAGCTTCCAGGGGGAAACGCCTGGTATCTTTATAGTCCTGTCGGGTTTCGCCACCTCTGACTTGA
GCGTCGATTTTTGTGATGCTCGTCAGGGGGGCGGAGCCTATGGAAAAACGCCAGCAACGCGGCCTTTTTA
CGGTTCCTGGCCTTTTGCTGGCCTTTTGCTCACATGTTCTTTCCTGCGTTATCCCCTGATTCTGTGGATA
ACCGTATTACCGCCTTTGAGTGAGCTGATACCGCTCGCCGCAGCCGAACGACCGAGCGCAGCGAGTCAGT
GAGCGAGGAAGCGGAAGAGCGCCCAATACGCAAACCGCCTCTCCCCGCGCGTTGGCCGATTCATTAATGC
AGCTGGCACGACAGGTTTCCCGACTGGAAAGCGGGCAGTGAGCGCAACGCAATTAATACGCGTACCGCTA
GCCAGGAAGAGTTTGTAGAAACGCAAAAAGGCCATCCGTCAGGATGGCCTTCTGCTTAGTTTGATGCCTG
GCAGTTTATGGCGGGCGTCCTGCCCGCCACCCTCCGGGCCGTTGCTTCACAACGTTCAAATCCGCTCCCG
GCGGATTTGTCCTACTCAGGAGAGCGTTCACCGACAAACAACAGATAAAACGAAAGGCCCAGTCTTCCGA
CTGAGCCTTTCGTTTTATTTGATGCCTGGCAGTTCCCTACTCTCGCGTTAACGCTAGCATGGATGTTTTC
CCAGTCACGACGTTGTAAAACGACGGCCAGTCTTAAGCTCGGGCCCCAAATAATGATTTTATTTTGACTG
ATAGTGACCTGTTCGTTGCAACAAATTGATGAGCAATGCTTTTTTATAATGACAACTTTGTACAAAAAAG
TTGGCACCATGCCCCGGAGGGCGGAGAACTGGGACGAGGCCGAGGTAGGCGCGGAGGAGGCAGGCGTCGA
AGAGTACGGCCCTGAAGAAGACGGCGGGGAGGAGTCGGGCGCCGAGGAGTCCGGCCCGGAAGAGTCCGGC
CCGGAGGAACTGGGCGCCGAGGAGGAGATGGAGGCCGGGCGGCCGCGGCCCGTGCTGCGCTCGGTGAACT
CGCGCGAGCCCTCCCAGGTCATCTTCTGCAATCGCAGTCCGCGCGTCGTGCTGCCCGTATGGCTCAACTT
CGACGGCGAGCCGCAGCCCTACCCAACGCTGCCGCCTGGCACGGGCCGCCGCATCCACAGCTACCGAGGT
TACCTTTGGCTCTTCAGAGATGCAGGGACACACGATGGGCTTCTGGTTAACCAAACTGAATTATTTGTGC
CATCTCTCAATGTTGACGGACAGCCTATTTTTGCCAATATCACACTGCCAGTGTATACTCTGAAAGAGCG
ATGCCTCCAGGTTGTCCGGAGCCTAGTCAAGCCTGAGAATTACAGGAGACTGGACATCGTCAGGTCGCTC
TACGAAGATCTGGAAGACCACCCAAATGTGCAGAAAGACCTGGAGCGGCTGACACAGGAGCGCATTGCAC
ATCAACGGATGGGAGATTGATTGCCAACTTTCTTGTACAAAGTTGGCATTATAAGAAAGCATTGCTTATC
AATTTGTTGCAACGAACAGGTCACTATCAGTCAAAATAAAATCATTATTTGCCATCCAGCTGATATCCCC
TATAGTGAGTCGTATTACATGGTCATAGCTGTTTCCTGGCAGCTCTGGCCCGTGTCTCAAAATCTCTGAT
GTTACATTGCACAAGATAAAAATATATCATCATGCCTCCTCTAGACCAGCCAGGACAGAAATGCCTCGAC
TTCGCTGCTACCCAAGGTTGCCGGGTGACGCACACCGTGGAAACGGATGAAGGCACGAACCCAGTGGACA
TAAGCCTGTTCGGTTCGTAAGCTGTAATGCAAGTAGCGTATGCGCTCACGCAACTGGTCCAGAACCTTGA
CCGAACGCAGCGGTGGTAACGGCGCAGTGGCGGTTTTCATGGCTTGTTATGACTGTTTTTTTGGGGTACA
GTCTATGCCTCGGGCATCCAAGCAGCAAGCGCGTTACGCCGTGGGTCGATGTTTGATGTTATGGAGCAGC
AACGATGTTACGCAGCAGGGCAGTCGCCCTAAAACAAAGTTAAACATTATGAGAGAAGCGGTGATCGCCG
AAGTATCGACTCAACTATCAGAGGTAGTTGGCGTCATCGAGCGCCATCTCGAACCGACGTTGCTGGCCGT
ACATTTGTACGGCTCCGCAGTGGATGGCGGCCTGAAGCCACACAGTGATATTGATTTGCTGGTTACGGTG
ACCGTAAGGCTTGATGAAACAACGCGGCGAGCTTTGATCAACGACCTTTTGGAAACTTCGGCTTCCCCTG
GAGAGAGCGAGATTCTCCGCGCTGTAGAAGTCACCATTGTTGTGCACGACGACATCATTCCGTGGCGTTA
TCCAGCTAAGCGCGAACTGCAATTTGGAGAATGGCAGCGCAATGACATTCTTGCAGGTATCTTCGAGCCA
GCCACGATCGACATTGATCTGGCTATCTTGCTGACAAAAGCAAGAGAACATAGCGTTGCCTTGGTAGGTC
CAGCGGCGGAGGAACTCTTTGATCCGGTTCCTGAACAGGATCTATTTGAGGCGCTAAATGAAACCTTAAC
GCTATGGAACTCGCCGCCCGACTGGGCTGGCGATGAGCGAAATGTAGTGCTTACGTTGTCCCGCATTTGG
TACAGCGCAGTAACCGGCAAAATCGCGCCGAAGGATGTCGCTGCCGACTGGGCAATGGAGCGCCTGCCGG
CCCAGTATCAGCCCGTCATACTTGAAGCTAGACAGGCTTATCTTGGACAAGAAGAAGATCGCTTGGCCTC
GCGCGCAGATCAGTTGGAAGAATTTGTCCACTACGTGAAAGGCGAGATCACCAAGGTAGTCGGCAAATAA
CCCTCGAGCCACCCATGACCAAAATCCCTTAACGTGAGTTACGCGTCGTTCCACTGAGCGTCAGACCCCG
TAGAA
Features (pLannotate 1.2.2; 12 found; start..end, strand, type, name):
     18..606     +  rep_origin     ori: high-copy-number ColE1/pMB1/pBR322/pUC origin of replication
    789..881     +  CDS            lacI (fragment): lac repressor; lacI; The lac repressor binds to the lac operator to inhibit transcription in E. coli. This inhibition can be relieved by adding lactose or isopropyl-β-D-thiogalactopyranoside (IPTG).
    936..963     -  terminator     rrnB T2 terminator: transcription terminator T2 from the E. coli rrnB gene
   1095..1138    +  terminator     rrnB T1 terminator: Escherichia coli rrnB; transcription terminator T1 from the E. coli rrnB gene
   1185..1221    -  CDS            lacZα (fragment): LacZα fragment of β-galactosidase; lacZ fragment
   1238..1333    +  protein_bind   attL3: mutant version of attL; recombination site for the Gateway® LR reaction LR Clonase™
   1339..1977    +  CDS            VHL: VHL_HUMAN - Experimental evidence at protein level: Swiss-Prot protein existence level 1. Involved in the ubiquitination and subsequent proteasomal degradation via the von Hippel-Lindau ubiquitination complex. Seems to act as a target recruitment subunit in the E3 ubiquitin ligase complex and recruits hydroxylated hypoxia-inducible factor (HIF) under normoxic conditions. Involved in transcriptional repression through interaction with HIF1A, HIF1AN and histone deacetylases. Ubiquitinates, in an oxygen-responsive manner, ADRB2. From Homo sapiens (Human).
   1985..2080    -  protein_bind   attL3: mutant version of attL; recombination site for the Gateway® LR reaction LR Clonase™
   2099..2117    -  promoter       T7 promoter: promoter for bacteriophage T7 RNA polymerase
   2307..2330    +  promoter       Pc promoter (fragment): intI1 (promoter lies within the coding sequence); class 1 integron promoter
   2506..2562    +  CDS            GmR (fragment): gentamycin acetyltransferase; aacC1; confers resistance to gentamycin
   2569..3357    +  CDS            aadA: S3AD_ECOLX - Experimental evidence at protein level: Swiss-Prot protein existence level 1. Mediates bacterial resistance to the antibiotics streptomycin and spectinomycin. From Escherichia coli.
