[The description below was written by a language model from this plasmid's Addgene catalogue record and pLannotate feature annotations shown in this document.]
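Description:
pDONR223_VHL_p.H115Y is a Gateway entry clone built on the Invitrogen pDONR223 backbone, carrying the human VHL open reading frame (reference transcript NM_000551.3) with the missense substitution H115Y. It is a small bacterial plasmid of about 3.4 kb, propagated in E. coli from a high-copy ColE1/pUC-type origin and selected with spectinomycin through the aadA aminoglycoside adenylyltransferase gene. A fragment of the class 1 integron Pc promoter lies upstream of aadA. The feature table also picks up short remnants of lacI, lacZα and a gentamicin resistance gene, which are backbone fragments rather than functional parts, as well as rrnB T1 and T2 terminators upstream of the cloning site that insulate the insert from read-through transcription.

The VHL coding sequence is flanked on both sides by attL recombination sites. The automated annotation labels both as attL3, so the exact site identities are not resolved by the table. These sites allow the ORF to be moved by an LR Clonase reaction into any compatible Gateway destination vector. The record lists no promoter for the insert, so the plasmid is not itself an expression construct. A T7 promoter sits just beyond the downstream att site in reverse orientation, and M13 primer sites serve for sequencing. The clone is in the "closed" configuration, with a stop codon immediately after the ORF, so it yields native-terminus or N-terminally tagged protein but cannot be used for C-terminal fusions.

VHL encodes the substrate-recognition subunit of an E3 ubiquitin ligase complex that targets hydroxylated HIF for degradation. This variant clone belongs to the Target Accelerator Plasmid Collection, assembled for systematic functional testing of rare cancer-associated alleles.
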