Addgene plasmid #81658: pDONR223_VHL_p.H115Y
Purpose: Gateway Donor vector containing VHL, part of the Target Accelerator Plasmid Collection.
Depositing lab: Jesse Boehm & William Hahn & David Root. Depositing organization: Broad Institute. Publication: Systematic Functional Interrogation of Rare Cancer Variants Identifies Oncogenic Alleles. Kim E, Ilic N, Shrestha Y, Zou L, Kamburov A, Zhu C, Yang X, Lubonja R, Tran N, Nguyen C, Lawrence MS, Piccioni F, Bagul M, Doench JG, Chouinard CR, Wu X, Hogstrom L, Natoli T, Tamayo P, Horn H, Corsello SM, Lage K, Root DE, Subramanian A, Golub TR, Getz G, Boehm JS, Hahn WC. Cancer Discov. 2016 Jul;6(7):714-26. doi: 10.1158/2159-8290.CD-16-0160. Epub 2016 May 4. PubMed 27147599.
Backbone
  Vector backbone: pDONR223
  Backbone manufacturer: Invitrogen
  Backbone size w/o insert (bp): 2790
  Vector type: Gateway Entry vector
Growth in bacteria
  Bacterial resistance: Spectinomycin, 50 μg/mL
  Growth temperature: 37°C
  Growth strain: DH5alpha
  Copy number: High Copy
Gene/Insert
  Gene/Insert name: VHL (alt name: NM_000551.3)
  Species: H. sapiens (human)
  Mutation: H115Y
  Entrez Gene: VHL (a.k.a. HRCA1, RCA1, VHL1, pVHL)
  Promoter: None
  Cloning method: Gateway Cloning
  Sequencing primers: 5′ M13pUC-fwd; 3′ M13-Rev
Terms and licenses: Academic/Nonprofit Terms; Industry Terms: Not Available to Industry
Depositor comments: Closed state: stop codon immediately follows insert
How to cite: pDONR223_VHL_p.H115Y was a gift from Jesse Boehm & William Hahn & David Root (Addgene plasmid # 81658 ; http://n2t.net/addgene:81658 ; RRID:Addgene_81658)
