>Addgene plasmid #81658 | pDONR223_VHL_p.H115Y | depositor partial sequence | sequence record 154977 | Insert sequence
ATGCCCCGGAGGGCGGAGAACTGGGACGAGGCCGAGGTAGGCGCGGAGGAGGCAGGCGTCGAAGAGTACG
GCCCTGAAGAAGACGGCGGGGAGGAGTCGGGCGCCGAGGAGTCCGGCCCGGAAGAGTCCGGCCCGGAGGA
ACTGGGCGCCGAGGAGGAGATGGAGGCCGGGCGGCCGCGGCCCGTGCTGCGCTCGGTGAACTCGCGCGAG
CCCTCCCAGGTCATCTTCTGCAATCGCAGTCCGCGCGTCGTGCTGCCCGTATGGCTCAACTTCGACGGCG
AGCCGCAGCCCTACCCAACGCTGCCGCCTGGCACGGGCCGCCGCATCCACAGCTACCGAGGTTACCTTTG
GCTCTTCAGAGATGCAGGGACACACGATGGGCTTCTGGTTAACCAAACTGAATTATTTGTGCCATCTCTC
AATGTTGACGGACAGCCTATTTTTGCCAATATCACACTGCCAGTGTATACTCTGAAAGAGCGATGCCTCC
AGGTTGTCCGGAGCCTAGTCAAGCCTGAGAATTACAGGAGACTGGACATCGTCAGGTCGCTCTACGAAGA
TCTGGAAGACCACCCAAATGTGCAGAAAGACCTGGAGCGGCTGACACAGGAGCGCATTGCACATCAACGG
ATGGGAGAT
